Addgene plasmid #218701: pCDB179-HotPETase
Purpose: Encodes codon optimized HotPETase enzyme for bacterial expression
Depositing lab: Gregg Beckham. Depositing organization: National Laboratory of the Rockies (NLR). Publication: Enabling high-throughput enzyme discovery and engineering with a low-cost, robot-assisted pipeline. Norton-Baker B, Denton MCR, Murphy NP, Fram B, Lim S, Erickson E, Gauthier NP, Beckham GT. Sci Rep. 2024 Jun 24;14(1):14449. doi: 10.1038/s41598-024-64938-0. PubMed 38914665.
Backbone
  Vector backbone: pCDB179
  Vector type: Bacterial Expression
Growth in bacteria
  Bacterial resistance: Kanamycin, 50 μg/mL
  Growth temperature: 37°C
  Growth strain: DH5alpha
  Copy number: High Copy
Gene/Insert
  Gene/Insert name: HotPETase
  Species: Synthetic
  Tag / fusion protein: 10xHis (N terminal on backbone)
  Cloning method: Gene Synthesis
Terms and licenses: Academic/Nonprofit Terms; Industry Terms: Not Available to Industry
How to cite: pCDB179-HotPETase was a gift from Gregg Beckham (Addgene plasmid # 218701 ; http://n2t.net/addgene:218701 ; RRID:Addgene_218701)
