[The description below was written by a language model from this plasmid's Addgene catalogue record and pLannotate feature annotations shown in this document.]
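Description:
pCDB179-HotPETase is a bacterial expression plasmid built on the pCDB179 backbone, a pET-style T7 vector, carrying a codon-optimized synthetic gene for HotPETase. The sequenced plasmid is about 6.3 kb. It is selected with kanamycin through an aph(3')-Ia resistance gene and replicates from a ColE1/pBR322-type origin. The catalogue lists it as high copy, although the annotation also finds the rop gene and the bom mobility region typical of pBR322-derived backbones, which normally moderate copy number. An f1 origin is present as well, and short fragments annotated as tetracycline resistance sequence and an AmpR promoter appear to be backbone remnants rather than functional markers.

The expression cassette consists of a T7 promoter followed by a lac operator and the strong phage T7 gene 10 ribosome binding site, with a plasmid-borne lacI gene under its own promoter. Transcription therefore depends on T7 RNA polymerase supplied by the host and is held off by the lac repressor until relieved with IPTG or lactose. The open reading frame begins with an N-terminal polyhistidine tag (10xHis per the catalogue, detected as 9xHis by the annotation) for metal-affinity purification. This is followed by yeast SMT3, a SUMO fusion partner that generally aids solubility and can be removed by a SUMO-specific protease. The enzyme itself comes next and matches the Ideonella sakaiensis PET hydrolase, which cleaves poly(ethylene terephthalate) mainly to MHET. A T7 terminator lies downstream across the circular junction.

The stated purpose is bacterial production of HotPETase, and the associated publication concerns a low-cost, robot-assisted pipeline for high-throughput enzyme discovery and engineering.
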