Features (pLannotate 1.2.2; 20 found; start..end, strand, type, name):
     18..67      +  CDS            SET1 (fragment): solubility-enhancement tag derived from T7 phage gene 10B
     75..122     +  terminator     T7 terminator: transcription terminator for bacteriophage T7 RNA polymerase
    159..587     +  rep_origin     f1 ori (sequence partly withheld): f1 bacteriophage origin of replication; arrow indicates direction of (+) strand synthesis
    640..697     +  promoter       AmpR promoter (fragment): bla
    706..1521    -  CDS            KanR: aminoglycoside phosphotransferase; aph(3')-Ia; confers resistance to kanamycin in bacteria or G418 (Geneticin®) in eukaryotes
   1643..2231    +  rep_origin     ori: high-copy-number ColE1/pMB1/pBR322/pUC origin of replication
   2417..2556    -  misc_feature   bom: basis of mobility region from pBR322
   2658..2849    -  CDS            rop: Rop protein, which maintains plasmids at low copy number; rop
   2866..3246    +  CDS            YPB1_ECOLX: Protein predicted: Swiss-Prot protein existence level 4. From Escherichia coli.
   3318..3609    -  CDS            TcR (fragment): tetracycline efflux protein; tet; confers resistance to tetracycline
   3624..3645    -  protein_bind   CAP binding site: CAP binding activates transcription in the presence of cAMP. E. coli catabolite activator protein
   3658..4740    -  CDS            lacI: lac repressor; lacI; The lac repressor binds to the lac operator to inhibit transcription in E. coli. This inhibition can be relieved by adding lactose or isopropyl-β-D-thiogalactopyranoside (IPTG).
   4741..4818    -  promoter       lacI promoter: lacI
   4826..5105    -  CDS            TcR (fragment): tetracycline efflux protein; tet; confers resistance to tetracycline
   5131..5149    +  promoter       T7 promoter: promoter for bacteriophage T7 RNA polymerase
   5154..5170    +  protein_bind   lac operator: The lac repressor binds to the lac operator to inhibit transcription in E. coli. This inhibition can be relieved by adding lactose or isopropyl-β-D-thiogalactopyranoside (IPTG). lac repressor encoded by lacI
   5189..5211    +  RBS            RBS: efficient ribosome binding site from bacteriophage T7 gene 10 (Olins and Rangwala, 1989)
   5225..5251    +  CDS            9xHis: 9xHis affinity tag
   5261..5560    +  CDS            SMT3: SMT3_YEAST - Experimental evidence at protein level: Swiss-Prot protein existence level 1. Not known; suppressor of MIF2 mutations. From Saccharomyces cerevisiae (strain ATCC 204508 / S288c) (Baker's yeast).
   5555..6343    +  CDS            PETH_IDESA (fragment): Experimental evidence at protein level: Swiss-Prot protein existence level 1. Involved in the degradation and assimilation of the plastic poly(ethylene terephthalate) (PET), which allows I.sakaiensis to use PET as its major energy and carbon source for growth. Likely acts synergistically with MHETase to depolymerize PET (PubMed:26965627). Catalyzes the hydrolysis of PET to produce mono(2-hydroxyethyl) terephthalate (MHET) as the major product (PubMed:26965627, PubMed:29666242, PubMed:29603535, PubMed:29374183, PubMed:29235460). Also depolymerizes another semiaromatic polyester, poly(ethylene-2
>Addgene plasmid #218701 | pCDB179-HotPETase | addgene full sequence | sequence record 434097 | Addgene NGS Result
TAATGATCGAGGATCCGGCTGCTAACAAAGCCCGAAAGGAAGCTGAGTTGGCTGCTGCCACCGCTGAGCA
ATAACTAGCATAACCCCTTGGGGCCTCTAAACGGGTCTTGAGGGGTTTTTTGCTGAAAGGAGGAACTATA
TCCGGATTGGCGAATGGG
[124 nt withheld, positions 159-282]
C
[91 nt withheld, positions 284-374]
A
[49 nt withheld, positions 376-424]
CCTTTGACGTTGGAGTCCACGTTCTTT
[37 nt withheld, positions 452-488]
ACCCTATCTCGGTCTATTCTTTTGATTTATAAGGGATTTTGCCGATTTCGGCCTATTGGTTAAAAAATGA
GCTGATTTAACAAAAATTTAACGCGAATTTTAACAAAATATTAACGCTTACAATTTAGGTGGCACTTTTC
GGGGAAATGTGCGCGGAACCCCTATTTGTTTATTTTTCTAAATACATTCAAATATGTATCCGCTCATGAA
TTAATTCTTAGAAAAACTCATCGAGCATCAAATGAAACTGCAATTTATTCATATCAGGATTATCAATACC
ATATTTTTGAAAAAGCCGTTTCTGTAATGAAGGAGAAAACTCACCGAGGCAGTTCCATAGGATGGCAAGA
TCCTGGTATCGGTCTGCGATTCCGACTCGTCCAACATCAATACAACCTATTAATTTCCCCTCGTCAAAAA
TAAGGTTATCAAGTGAGAAATCACCATGAGTGACGACTGAATCCGGTGAGAATGGCAAAAGTTTATGCAT
TTCTTTCCAGACTTGTTCAACAGGCCAGCCATTACGCTCGTCATCAAAATCACTCGCATCAACCAAACCG
TTATTCATTCGTGATTGCGCCTGAGCGAGACGAAATACGCGATCGCTGTTAAAAGGACAATTACAAACAG
GAATCGAATGCAACCGGCGCAGGAACACTGCCAGCGCATCAACAATATTTTCACCTGAATCAGGATATTC
TTCTAATACCTGGAATGCTGTTTTCCCGGGGATCGCAGTGGTGAGTAACCATGCATCATCAGGAGTACGG
ATAAAATGCTTGATGGTCGGAAGAGGCATAAATTCCGTCAGCCAGTTTAGTCTGACCATCTCATCTGTAA
CATCATTGGCAACGCTACCTTTGCCATGTTTCAGAAACAACTCTGGCGCATCGGGCTTCCCATACAATCG
ATAGATTGTCGCACCTGATTGCCCGACATTATCGCGAGCCCATTTATACCCATATAAATCAGCATCCATG
TTGGAATTTAATCGCGGCCTAGAGCAAGACGTTTCCCGTTGAATATGGCTCATAACACCCCTTGTATTAC
TGTTTATGTAAGCAGACAGTTTTATTGTTCATGACCAAAATCCCTTAACGTGAGTTTTCGTTCCACTGAG
CGTCAGACCCCGTAGAAAAGATCAAAGGATCTTCTTGAGATCCTTTTTTTCTGCGCGTAATCTGCTGCTT
GCAAACAAAAAAACCACCGCTACCAGCGGTGGTTTGTTTGCCGGATCAAGAGCTACCAACTCTTTTTCCG
AAGGTAACTGGCTTCAGCAGAGCGCAGATACCAAATACTGTCCTTCTAGTGTAGCCGTAGTTAGGCCACC
ACTTCAAGAACTCTGTAGCACCGCCTACATACCTCGCTCTGCTAATCCTGTTACCAGTGGCTGCTGCCAG
TGGCGATAAGTCGTGTCTTACCGGGTTGGACTCAAGACGATAGTTACCGGATAAGGCGCAGCGGTCGGGC
TGAACGGGGGGTTCGTGCACACAGCCCAGCTTGGAGCGAACGACCTACACCGAACTGAGATACCTACAGC
GTGAGCTATGAGAAAGCGCCACGCTTCCCGAAGGGAGAAAGGCGGACAGGTATCCGGTAAGCGGCAGGGT
CGGAACAGGAGAGCGCACGAGGGAGCTTCCAGGGGGAAACGCCTGGTATCTTTATAGTCCTGTCGGGTTT
CGCCACCTCTGACTTGAGCGTCGATTTTTGTGATGCTCGTCAGGGGGGCGGAGCCTATGGAAAAACGCCA
GCAACGCGGCCTTTTTACGGTTCCTGGCCTTTTGCTGGCCTTTTGCTCACATGTTCTTTCCTGCGTTATC
CCCTGATTCTGTGGATAACCGTATTACCGCCTTTGAGTGAGCTGATACCGCTCGCCGCAGCCGAACGACC
GAGCGCAGCGAGTCAGTGAGCGAGGAAGCGGAAGAGCGCCTGATGCGGTATTTTCTCCTTACGCATCTGT
GCGGTATTTCACACCGCAATGGTGCACTCTCAGTACAATCTGCTCTGATGCCGCATAGTTAAGCCAGTAT
ACACTCCGCTATCGCTACGTGACTGGGTCATGGCTGCGCCCCGACACCCGCCAACACCCGCTGACGCGCC
CTGACGGGCTTGTCTGCTCCCGGCATCCGCTTACAGACAAGCTGTGACCGTCTCCGGGAGCTGCATGTGT
CAGAGGTTTTCACCGTCATCACCGAAACGCGCGAGGCAGCTGCGGTAAAGCTCATCAGCGTGGTCGTGAA
GCGATTCACAGATGTCTGCCTGTTCATCCGCGTCCAGCTCGTTGAGTTTCTCCAGAAGCGTTAATGTCTG
GCTTCTGATAAAGCGGGCCATGTTAAGGGCGGTTTTTTCCTGTTTGGTCACTGATGCCTCCGTGTAAGGG
GGATTTCTGTTCATGGGGGTAATGATACCGATGAAACGAGAGAGGATGCTCACGATACGGGTTACTGATG
ATGAACATGCCCGGTTACTGGAACGTTGTGAGGGTAAACAACTGGCGGTATGGATGCGGCGGGACCAGAG
AAAAATCACTCAGGGTCAATGCCAGCGCTTCGTTAATACAGATGTAGGTGTTCCACAGGGTAGCCAGCAG
CATCCTGCGATGCAGATCCGGAACATAATGGTGCAGGGCGCTGACTTCCGCGTTTCCAGACTTTACGAAA
CACGGAAACCGAAGACCATTCATGTTGTTGCTCAGGTCGCAGACGTTTTGCAGCAGCAGTCGCTTCACGT
TCGCTCGCGTATCGGTGATTCATTCTGCTAACCAGTAAGGCAACCCCGCCAGCCTAGCCGGGTCCTCAAC
GACAGGAGCACGATCATGCGCACCCGTGGGGCCGCCATGCCGGCGATAATGGCCTGCTTCTCGCCGAAAC
GTTTGGTGGCGGGACCAGTGACGAAGGCTTGAGCGAGGGCGTGCAAGATTCCGAATACCGCAAGCGACAG
GCCGATCATCGTCGCGCTCCAGCGAAAGCGGTCCTCGCCGAAAATGACCCAGAGCGCTGCCGGCACCTGT
CCTACGAGTTGCATGATAAAGAAGACAGTCATAAGTGCGGCGACGATAGTCATGCCCCGCGCCCACCGGA
AGGAGCTGACTGGGTTGAAGGCTCTCAAGGGCATCGGTCGAGATCCCGGTGCCTAATGAGTGAGCTAACT
TACATTAATTGCGTTGCGCTCACTGCCCGCTTTCCAGTCGGGAAACCTGTCGTGCCAGCTGCATTAATGA
ATCGGCCAACGCGCGGGGAGAGGCGGTTTGCGTATTGGGCGCCAGGGTGGTTTTTCTTTTCACCAGTGAG
ACGGGCAACAGCTGATTGCCCTTCACCGCCTGGCCCTGAGAGAGTTGCAGCAAGCGGTCCACGCTGGTTT
GCCCCAGCAGGCGAAAATCCTGTTTGATGGTGGTTAACGGCGGGATATAACATGAGCTGTCTTCGGTATC
GTCGTATCCCACTACCGAGATGTCCGCACCAACGCGCAGCCCGGACTCGGTAATGGCGCGCATTGCGCCC
AGCGCCATCTGATCGTTGGCAACCAGCATCGCAGTGGGAACGATGCCCTCATTCAGCATTTGCATGGTTT
GTTGAAAACCGGACATGGCACTCCAGTCGCCTTCCCGTTCCGCTATCGGCTGAATTTGATTGCGAGTGAG
ATATTTATGCCAGCCAGCCAGACGCAGACGCGCCGAGACAGAACTTAATGGGCCCGCTAACAGCGCGATT
TGCTGGTGACCCAATGCGACCAGATGCTCCACGCCCAGTCGCGTACCGTCTTCATGGGAGAAAATAATAC
TGTTGATGGGTGTCTGGTCAGAGACATCAAGAAATAACGCCGGAACATTAGTGCAGGCAGCTTCCACAGC
AATGGCATCCTGGTCATCCAGCGGATAGTTAATGATCAGCCCACTGACGCGTTGCGCGAGAAGATTGTGC
ACCGCCGCTTTACAGGCTTCGACGCCGCTTCGTTCTACCATCGACACCACCACGCTGGCACCCAGTTGAT
CGGCGCGAGATTTAATCGCCGCGACAATTTGCGACGGCGCGTGCAGGGCCAGACTGGAGGTGGCAACGCC
AATCAGCAACGACTGTTTGCCCGCCAGTTGTTGTGCCACGCGGTTGGGAATGTAATTCAGCTCCGCCATC
GCCGCTTCCACTTTTTCCCGCGTTTTCGCAGAAACGTGGCTGGCCTGGTTCACCACGCGGGAAACGGTCT
GATAAGAGACACCGGCATACTCTGCGACATCGTATAACGTTACTGGTTTCACATTCACCACCCTGAATTG
ACTCTCTTCCGGGCGCTATCATGCCATACCGCGAAAGGTTTTGCGCCATTCGATGGTGTCCGGGATCTCG
ACGCTCTCCCTTATGCGACTCCTGCATTAGGAAGCAGCCCAGTAGTAGGTTGAGGCCGTTGAGCACCGCC
GCCGCAAGGAATGGTGCATGCAAGGAGATGGCGCCCAACAGTCCCCCGGCCACGGGGCCTGCCACCATAC
CCACGCCGAAACAAGCGCTCATGAGCCCGAAGTGGCGAGCCCGATCTTCCCCATCGGTGATGTCGGCGAT
ATAGGCGCCAGCAACCGCACCTGTGGCGCCGGTGATGCCGGCCACGATGCGTCCGGCGTAGAGGATCGAG
ATCGATCTCGATCCCGCGAAATTAATACGACTCACTATAGGGAAATTGTGAGCGGATAACAATTCCCCTC
TAGAAATAATTTTGTTTAACTTTAAGAAGGAGATATACATATGGGTCACCACCACCACCACCACCACCAC
CACCACGGTAGCCTGCAAGATTCGGAAGTCAACCAAGAAGCAAAGCCGGAAGTCAAGCCGGAAGTGAAAC
CGGAAACCCATATTAACCTGAAAGTTAGTGACGGCAGCTCTGAAATTTTCTTTAAGATCAAAAAGACCAC
GCCGCTGCGTCGCCTGATGGAAGCGTTTGCCAAACGTCAGGGCAAGGAAATGGATAGCCTGCGTTTCCTG
TATGACGGTATTCGCATCCAGGCAGATCAAGCGCCGGAAGACCTGGACATGGAAGACAACGACATCATTG
AAGCCCACCGTGAACAGATTGGCGGCCAGACCAATCCGTATGCGCGCGGCCCCAACCCTACCGCCGCCTC
GTTGGAAGCCAGCGCGGGACCCTTTACCGTTCGTAGCTTTACCGTTGCCCGTCCGGTTGGATATGGTGCA
GGGACCGTCTATTACCCAACCAATGCAGGCGGCACCGTTGGCGCGATTGCAATCGTCCCCGGGTACACCG
CGACACAAAGCAGCATTAACTGGTGGGGTCCGCGCTTAGCTAGCCATGGCTTTGTGGTTATTACCATCGA
TACGAACAGCACTCTAGACAAACCCGAGAGCCGTAGCTCGCAACAGATGGCCGCGCTTCGTCAAGTTGCG
AGCTTGAACGGGACCAGCAGTAGCCCGATTTACGGAAAGGTCGATACTGCCCGCGGGGGTGTGATGGGCT
GGTCAATGGGGGGCGGCGGTTCACTTATTAGCGCCGCGAACAACCCGAGTTTAAAAGCAGCGGCAGTCAT
GGCGCCATGGCATTCTTCAACCAACTTCAGCAGTGTTACCGTGCCGACGCTGATTTTCGCGTGCGAGAAT
GATCGCATTGCACCGGTGAAGGAATACGCGCTGCCGATTTATGATAGCATGTCCCTTAACGCAAAACAGT
TTCTGGAAATTTGCGGCGGTAGCCACTCTTGTGCCTGCTCTGGGAACAGCAACCAGGCACTGATCGGAAT
GAAAGGGGTTGCATGGATGAAACGATTCATGGATAATGACACCCGTTACTCACAATTCGCCTGTGAGAAT
CCCAACAGCACAGCGGTGTGTGATTTTCGCACCGCGAACTGTTCC
